Addgene plasmid #162816: pAS1_4x7SKPylT_EF1_Ub-*CoV2_9b
Purpose: STELLA plasmid for amber suppression of N-terminally labelled CoV2_9b
Depositing lab: Simon Elsaesser. Depositing organization: Karolinska Institutet. Publication: Universal Single-Residue Terminal Labels for Fluorescent Live Cell Imaging of Microproteins. Lafranchi L, Schlesinger D, Kimler KJ, Elsasser SJ. J Am Chem Soc. 2020 Nov 25;142(47):20080-20087. doi: 10.1021/jacs.0c09574. Epub 2020 Nov 11. PubMed 33175524.
Backbone
  Vector backbone: pAS
  Vector type: Mammalian Expression ; PiggyBac
Growth in bacteria
  Bacterial resistance: Ampicillin, 100 μg/mL
  Growth temperature: 37°C
  Growth strain: NEB Stable
  Copy number: High Copy
Gene/Insert
  Gene/Insert name: Ub-(N-TAG)CoV2_9b
  Species: SARS-CoV-2
  Mutation: CoV2_9b(Met1,Amber)
  Promoter: EF1alpha
  Cloning method: Restriction Enzyme; 5′ cloning site Unknown (unknown if destroyed)
Terms and licenses: Academic/Nonprofit Terms; Industry Terms: Not Available to Industry
Depositor comments: Protein sequence: (TAG)DPKISEMHPALRLVDPQIQLAVTRMENAVGRDQNNVGPKVYPIILRLGSPLSLNMARKTLNSLEDKAFQLTPIAVQMTKLATTEELPDEFVVVTVK - UniProtKB - P0DTD2 (ORF9B_SARS2)
How to cite: pAS1_4x7SKPylT_EF1_Ub-*CoV2_9b was a gift from Simon Elsaesser (Addgene plasmid # 162816 ; http://n2t.net/addgene:162816 ; RRID:Addgene_162816)
