[The description below was written by a language model from this plasmid's Addgene catalogue record and pLannotate feature annotations shown in this document.]
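Description:
pAS1_4x7SKPylT_EF1_Ub-*CoV2_9b is a 7.3 kb mammalian expression plasmid on the pAS backbone, catalogued as a PiggyBac-type vector and designed for genetic code expansion by amber suppression. In bacteria it is maintained at high copy through a ColE1/pUC-type origin and selected with ampicillin via the β-lactamase gene. An f1 origin and remnants of a lac cloning region (lacZα fragment, lac promoter and operator) are also present. The automated annotation does not call any PiggyBac terminal repeats. The two segments it assigns to a phage lambda portal protein flank the mammalian cassettes, but the record does not explain what they are.

The payload has two parts. Four tandem tRNA genes lie upstream on the opposite strand. According to the plasmid name these are pyrrolysyl tRNA (PylT) copies driven by 7SK Pol III promoters, although the promoters themselves are not annotated. They supply the suppressor tRNA that decodes UAG. The matching aminoacyl-tRNA synthetase does not appear in the feature table, so it presumably has to be provided separately. The second part is an EF-1α core promoter joined to a truncated HTLV-1 LTR segment, a common composite promoter, which drives a ubiquitin coding sequence fused directly to SARS-CoV-2 ORF9b. In this ORF9b the initiator methionine codon is replaced by an amber stop codon. The cassette ends with a WPRE fragment and an SV40 polyadenylation signal.

In this STELLA design, translation starts in ubiquitin and continues into ORF9b only when a non-canonical amino acid is incorporated at the amber codon. Cellular deubiquitinases would then be expected to remove the ubiquitin, leaving ORF9b with a single non-canonical residue at its N-terminus. The stated purpose is N-terminal labelling of this small viral protein with minimal perturbation, in the context of fluorescent live-cell imaging of microproteins.
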