Features (pLannotate 1.2.2; 22 found; start..end, strand, type, name):
    118..546     -  rep_origin     f1 ori (sequence partly withheld): f1 bacteriophage origin of replication; arrow indicates direction of (+) strand synthesis
    551..706     -  CDS            lacZα (fragment): LacZα fragment of β-galactosidase; lacZ fragment
    708..827     +  CDS            B (fragment): PORTL_LAMBD - Experimental evidence at protein level: Swiss-Prot protein existence level 1. Forms the portal vertex of the capsid (PubMed:6228056, PubMed:6232391). This portal plays critical roles in head assembly, genome packaging, neck/tail attachment, and genome ejection (Probable). The portal protein multimerizes as a single ring-shaped homododecamer arranged around a central channel (PubMed:6232391). Binds to the terminase subunits to form the packaging machine (PubMed:7799432). From Escherichia phage lambda (Bacteriophage lambda).
   1340..1408    -  ncRNA          tRNA: Accession: RF00005 - tRNA
   1669..1737    -  ncRNA          tRNA: Accession: RF00005 - tRNA
   1998..2066    -  ncRNA          tRNA: Accession: RF00005 - tRNA
   2327..2395    -  ncRNA          tRNA: Accession: RF00005 - tRNA
   2687..2898    +  promoter       EF-1α core promoter: core promoter for human elongation factor EF-1α
   2911..3179    +  LTR            5' LTR (truncated): truncated 5' long terminal repeat (LTR) from human T-cell leukemia virus (HTLV) type 1
   3218..3445    +  CDS            UBIQ_CERCA: Experimental evidence at protein level: Swiss-Prot protein existence level 1. Ubiquitin exists either covalently attached to another protein, or free (unanchored). When covalently bound, it is conjugated to target proteins via an isopeptide bond either as a monomer (monoubiquitin), a polymer linked via different Lys residues of the ubiquitin (polyubiquitin chains) or a linear polymer linked via the initiator Met of the ubiquitin (linear polyubiquitin chains). Polyubiquitin chains, when attached to a target protein, have different functions depending on the Lys residue of the ubiquitin that is
   3449..3736    +  CDS            ORF9B_SARS2: Experimental evidence at protein level: Swiss-Prot protein existence level 1. Plays a role in the inhibition of host innate immune response by targeting the mitochondrial-associated adapter MAVS. Mechanistically, usurps the E3 ligase ITCH to trigger the degradation of MAVS, TRAF3, and TRAF6. In addition, causes mitochondrial elongation by triggering ubiquitination and proteasomal degradation of dynamin- like protein 1/DNM1L. From Severe acute respiratory syndrome coronavirus 2 (2019-nCoV) (SARS-CoV-2).
   3748..3854    +  misc_feature   WPRE (fragment): woodchuck hepatitis virus posttranscriptional regulatory element
   3863..3984    +  polyA_signal   SV40 poly(A) signal: SV40 polyadenylation signal
   4002..4094    +  ncRNA          G-CSF SLDE: Accession: RF00183 - G-CSF factor stem-loop destabilising element (SLDE)
   4791..5258    +  CDS            B (fragment): PORTL_LAMBD - Experimental evidence at protein level: Swiss-Prot protein existence level 1. Forms the portal vertex of the capsid (PubMed:6228056, PubMed:6232391). This portal plays critical roles in head assembly, genome packaging, neck/tail attachment, and genome ejection (Probable). The portal protein multimerizes as a single ring-shaped homododecamer arranged around a central channel (PubMed:6232391). Binds to the terminase subunits to form the packaging machine (PubMed:7799432). From Escherichia phage lambda (Bacteriophage lambda).
   5296..5312    -  protein_bind   lac operator: The lac repressor binds to the lac operator to inhibit transcription in E. coli. This inhibition can be relieved by adding lactose or isopropyl-β-D-thiogalactopyranoside (IPTG). lac repressor encoded by lacI
   5320..5350    -  promoter       lac promoter: promoter for the E. coli lac operon
   5365..5386    -  protein_bind   CAP binding site: CAP binding activates transcription in the presence of cAMP. E. coli catabolite activator protein
   5399..5491    -  CDS            lacI (fragment): lac repressor; lacI; The lac repressor binds to the lac operator to inhibit transcription in E. coli. This inhibition can be relieved by adding lactose or isopropyl-β-D-thiogalactopyranoside (IPTG).
   5674..6262    -  rep_origin     ori: high-copy-number ColE1/pMB1/pBR322/pUC origin of replication
   6433..7293    -  CDS            AmpR: β-lactamase; bla; confers resistance to ampicillin, carbenicillin, and related antibiotics
   7294..65      -  promoter       AmpR promoter (across the origin): bla
>Addgene plasmid #162816 | pAS1_4x7SKPylT_EF1_Ub-*CoV2_9b | addgene full sequence | sequence record 318663 | Addgene NGS Result
TATTGTCTCATGAGCGGATACATATTTGAATGTATTTAGAAAAATAAACAAATAGGGGTTCCGCGCACAT
TTCCCCGAAAAGTGCCACCTAAATTGTAAGCGTTAATATTTTGTTAAAATTCGCGTTAAATTTTTGTTAA
ATCAGCTCATTTTTTAACCAATAGGCCGAAATCGGCAAAATCCCTTATAAATCAAAAGAATAGACCGAGA
TAGGGTTGAGTGTTGTTCCAGTTTGGAACAAGAGTCCACTATTAAAGAACGTGGACTCCAACGTCAAAGG
[49 nt withheld, positions 281-329]
T
[91 nt withheld, positions 331-421]
G
[124 nt withheld, positions 423-546]
CCCATTCGCCATTCAGGCTGCGCAACTGTTGGGAAGGGCGATCGGTGCGGGCCTCTTCGCTATTACGCCA
GCTGGCGAAAGGGGGATGTGCTGCAAGGCGATTAAGTTGGGTAACGCCAGGGTTTTCCCAGTCACGACGT
TGTAAAACGACGGCCAGTGAGCGCGCCTCGTTCATTCACGTTTTTGAACCCGTGGAGGACGGGCAGACTC
GCGGTGCAAATGTGTTTTACAGCGTGATGGAGCAGATGAAGATGCTCGACACGCTGCAGAACACGCAGCT
AGATTAACCCTAGAAAGATAATCATATTGTGACGTACGTTAAAGATAATCATGTGTAAAATTGACGCATG
TGTTTTATCGGTCTGTATATCGAGGTTTATTTATTAATTTGAATAGATATTAAGTTTTATTATATTTACA
CTTACATACTAATAATAAATTCAACAAACAATTTATTTATGTTTATTTATTTATTAAAAAAAACAAAAAC
TCAAAATTTCTTCTATAAAGTAACAAAACTTTTATGAGGGACAGCCCCCCCCCAAAGCCCCCAGGGATGT
AATTACGTCCCTCCCCCGCTAGGGGGCAGCAGCGAGCCGCCCGGGGCTCCGCTCCGGTCCGGCGCTCCCC
CCGCATCCCCGAGCCGGCAGCGTGCGGGGACAGCCCGGGCACGGGGAAGGTGGCACGGGATCGCTTTCCT
CTGAACGCTTCTCGCTGCTCTTTGAGCCTGCAGACACCTGGGGGGATACGGGGAAAAGGCCTCCACGGCC
AACTAGTGAAAAACCGCACTTGTCCGGAAACCCCGGGAATCTAACCCGGCTGAACGGATTTAGAGTCCGT
TCGATCTACATGATCAGGTTTCCGAGGTACCCAGGCGGCGCACAAGCTATATAAACCTGAAGGAAATCTC
AACTTTACACTTAGGTCAAGTTACTTATCGTACTAGAGCTTCAGCAGGAAATTTAACTAAAATCTAATTT
AACCAGCATAGCAAATATCATTTATTCCCAAAATGCTAAAGTTTGAGATAAACGGACTTGATTTCCGGCT
GTTTTGACACTATCCAGAATGCCTTGCAGATGGGTGGGGCATGCTAAATACTGCAGGAAAAACCGCACTT
GTCCGGAAACCCCGGGAATCTAACCCGGCTGAACGGATTTAGAGTCCGTTCGATCTACATGATCAGGTTT
CCGAGGTACCCAGGCGGCGCACAAGCTATATAAACCTGAAGGAAATCTCAACTTTACACTTAGGTCAAGT
TACTTATCGTACTAGAGCTTCAGCAGGAAATTTAACTAAAATCTAATTTAACCAGCATAGCAAATATCAT
TTATTCCCAAAATGCTAAAGTTTGAGATAAACGGACTTGATTTCCGGCTGTTTTGACACTATCCAGAATG
CCTTGCAGATGGGTGGGGCATGCTAAATACTGCAGGAAAAACCGCACTTGTCCGGAAACCCCGGGAATCT
AACCCGGCTGAACGGATTTAGAGTCCGTTCGATCTACATGATCAGGTTTCCGAGGTACCCAGGCGGCGCA
CAAGCTATATAAACCTGAAGGAAATCTCAACTTTACACTTAGGTCAAGTTACTTATCGTACTAGAGCTTC
AGCAGGAAATTTAACTAAAATCTAATTTAACCAGCATAGCAAATATCATTTATTCCCAAAATGCTAAAGT
TTGAGATAAACGGACTTGATTTCCGGCTGTTTTGACACTATCCAGAATGCCTTGCAGATGGGTGGGGCAT
GCTAAATACTGCAGGAAAAACCGCACTTGTCCGGAAACCCCGGGAATCTAACCCGGCTGAACGGATTTAG
AGTCCGTTCGATCTACATGATCAGGTTTCCGAGGTACCCAGGCGGCGCACAAGCTATATAAACCTGAAGG
AAATCTCAACTTTACACTTAGGTCAAGTTACTTATCGTACTAGAGCTTCAGCAGGAAATTTAACTAAAAT
CTAATTTAACCAGCATAGCAAATATCATTTATTCCCAAAATGCTAAAGTTTGAGATAAACGGACTTGATT
TCCGGCTGTTTTGACACTATCCAGAATGCCTTGCAGATGGGTGGGGCATGCTAAATACTGCAGAACTAGT
GCTCTAGAAAGGATCTGCGATCGCTCCGGTGCCCGTCAGTGGGCAGAGCGCACATCGCCCACAGTCCCCG
AGAAGTTGGGGGGAGGGGTCGGCAATTGAACGGGTGCCTAGAGAAGGTGGCGCGGGGTAAACTGGGAAAG
TGATGTCGTGTACTGGCTCCGCCTTTTTCCCGAGGGTGGGGGAGAACCGTATATAAGTGCAGTAGTCGCC
GTGAACGTTCTTTTTCGCAACGGGTTTGCCGCCAGAACACAGCTGAAGCTTCGAGGGGCTCGCATCTCTC
CTTCACGCGCCCGCCGCCCTACCTGAGGCCGCCATCCACGCCGGTTGAGTCGCGTTCTGCCGCCTCCCGC
CTGTGGTGCCTCCTGAACTGCGTCCGCCGTCTAGGTAAGTTTAAAGCTCAGGTCGAGACCGGGCCTTTGT
CCGGCGCTCCCTTGGAGCCTACCTAGACTCAGCCGGCTCTCCACGCTTTGCCTGACCCTGCTTGCTCAAC
TCTACGTCTTTGTTTCGTTTTCTGTTCTGCGCCGTTACAGATCCAAGCTGTGACCGGCGCCTACTCTAGA
GCTAGCGAATTATGCAGATCTTCGTGAAGACTCTGACTGGTAAGACCATCACCCTCGAGGTTGAGCCCAG
TGACACCATCGAGAATGTCAAGGCAAAGATCCAAGATAAGGAAGGCATCCCTCCTGACCAGCAGAGGCTG
ATCTTTGCTGGAAAACAGCTGGAAGATGGGCGCACCCTGTCTGACTACAACATCCAGAAAGAGTCCACCC
TGCACCTGGTGCTCCGCTTAAGAGGGGGTTAGGATCCTAAAATCTCTGAGATGCACCCTGCCTTGCGATT
GGTAGACCCCCAAATACAGCTCGCCGTCACGAGAATGGAGAACGCTGTAGGACGCGATCAGAATAACGTC
GGACCTAAAGTTTATCCGATTATTTTGAGACTTGGCAGTCCGCTCTCCCTTAACATGGCTCGCAAAACCC
TGAACTCCCTCGAAGACAAAGCATTTCAACTTACGCCCATAGCTGTTCAGATGACAAAGTTGGCAACCAC
AGAAGAGCTCCCCGACGAATTTGTAGTCGTGACGGTTAAATAACCGGCGACAATCAACCTCTGGATTACA
AAATTTGTGAAAGATTGACTGGTATTCTTAACTATGTTGCTCCTTTTACGCTATGTGGATACGCTGCTTT
AATGCCTTTGTATCATGCGTTAACTAAACTTGTTTATTGCAGCTTATAATGGTTACAAATAAAGCAATAG
CATCACAAATTTCACAAATAAAGCATTTTTTTCACTGCATTCTAGTTGTGGTTTGTCCAAACTCATCAAT
GTATCTTATCATGTCTGGAATTGACTCAAATGATGTCAATTAGTCTATCAGAAGCTCATCTGGTCTCCCT
TCCGGGGGACAAGACATCCCTGTTTAATATTTAAACAGCAGTGTTCCCAAACTGGGTTCTTATATCCCTT
GCTCTGGTCAACCAGGTTGCAGGGTTTCCTGTCCTCACAGGAACGAAGTCCCTAAAGAAACAGTGGCAGC
CAGGTTTAGCCCCGGAATTGACTGGATTCCTTTTTTAGGGCCCATTGGTATGGCTTTTTCCCCGTATCCC
CCCAGGTGTCTGCAGGCTCAAAGAGCAGCGAGAAGCGTTCAGAGGAAAGCGATCCCGTGCCACCTTCCCC
GTGCCCGGGCTGTCCCCGCACGCTGCCGGCTCGGGGATGCGGGGGGAGCGCCGGACCGGAGCGGAGCCCC
GGGCGGCTCGCTGCTGCCCCCTAGCGGGGGAGGGACGTAATTACATCCCTGGGGGCTTTGGGGGGGGGCT
GTCCCTGATATCTATAACAAGAAAATATATATATAATAAGTTATCACGTAAGTAGAACATGAAATAACAA
TATAATTATCGTATGAGTTAAATCTTAAAAGTCACGTAAAAGATAATCATGCGTCATTTTGACTCACGCG
GTCGTTATAGTTCAAAATCAGTGACACTTACCGCATTGACAAGCACGCCTCACGGGAGCTCCAAGCGGCG
ACTGAGATGTCCTAAATGCACAGCGACGGATTCGCGCTATTTAGAAAGAGAGAGCAATATTTCAAGAATG
CATGCGTCAATTTTACGCAGACTATCTTTCTAGGGTTAATCTAGCTGCATCAGGATCATATCGTCGGGTC
TTTTTTCCGGCTCAGTCATCGCCCAAGCTGGCGCTATCTGGGCATCGGGGAGGAAGAAGCCCGTGCCTTT
TCCCGCGAGGTTGAAGCGGCATGGAAAGAGTTTGCCGAGGATGACTGCTGCTGCATTGACGTTGAGCGAA
AACGCACGTTTACCATGATGATTCGGGAAGGTGTGGCCATGCACGCCTTTAACGGTGAACTGTTCGTTCA
GGCCACCTGGGATACCAGTTCGTCGCGGCTTTTCCGGACACAGTTCCGGATGGTCAGCCCGAAGCGCATC
AGCAACCCGAACAATACCGGCGACAGCCGGAACTGCCGTGCCGGTGTGCAGATTAATGACAGCGGTGCGG
CGCTGGGATATTACGTCAGCGAGGACGGGTATCCTGGCTGGATGCCGCAGAAATGGACATGGATACCCCG
TGAGTTACCCGGCGGGCGCGCTTGGCGTAATCATGGTCATAGCTGTTTCCTGTGTGAAATTGTTATCCGC
TCACAATTCCACACAACATACGAGCCGGAAGCATAAAGTGTAAAGCCTGGGGTGCCTAATGAGTGAGCTA
ACTCACATTAATTGCGTTGCGCTCACTGCCCGCTTTCCAGTCGGGAAACCTGTCGTGCCAGCTGCATTAA
TGAATCGGCCAACGCGCGGGGAGAGGCGGTTTGCGTATTGGGCGCTCTTCCGCTTCCTCGCTCACTGACT
CGCTGCGCTCGGTCGTTCGGCTGCGGCGAGCGGTATCAGCTCACTCAAAGGCGGTAATACGGTTATCCAC
AGAATCAGGGGATAACGCAGGAAAGAACATGTGAGCAAAAGGCCAGCAAAAGGCCAGGAACCGTAAAAAG
GCCGCGTTGCTGGCGTTTTTCCATAGGCTCCGCCCCCCTGACGAGCATCACAAAAATCGACGCTCAAGTC
AGAGGTGGCGAAACCCGACAGGACTATAAAGATACCAGGCGTTTCCCCCTGGAAGCTCCCTCGTGCGCTC
TCCTGTTCCGACCCTGCCGCTTACCGGATACCTGTCCGCCTTTCTCCCTTCGGGAAGCGTGGCGCTTTCT
CATAGCTCACGCTGTAGGTATCTCAGTTCGGTGTAGGTCGTTCGCTCCAAGCTGGGCTGTGTGCACGAAC
CCCCCGTTCAGCCCGACCGCTGCGCCTTATCCGGTAACTATCGTCTTGAGTCCAACCCGGTAAGACACGA
CTTATCGCCACTGGCAGCAGCCACTGGTAACAGGATTAGCAGAGCGAGGTATGTAGGCGGTGCTACAGAG
TTCTTGAAGTGGTGGCCTAACTACGGCTACACTAGAAGAACAGTATTTGGTATCTGCGCTCTGCTGAAGC
CAGTTACCTTCGGAAAAAGAGTTGGTAGCTCTTGATCCGGCAAACAAACCACCGCTGGTAGCGGTGGTTT
TTTTGTTTGCAAGCAGCAGATTACGCGCAGAAAAAAAGGATCTCAAGAAGATCCTTTGATCTTTTCTACG
GGGTCTGACGCTCAGTGGAACGAAAACTCACGTTAAGGGATTTTGGTCATGAGATTATCAAAAAGGATCT
TCACCTAGATCCTTTTAAATTAAAAATGAAGTTTTAAATCAATCTAAAGTATATATGAGTAAACTTGGTC
TGACAGTTACCAATGCTTAATCAGTGAGGCACCTATCTCAGCGATCTGTCTATTTCGTTCATCCATAGTT
GCCTGACTCCCCGTCGTGTAGATAACTACGATACGGGAGGGCTTACCATCTGGCCCCAGTGCTGCAATGA
TACCGCGAGACCCACGCTCACCGGCTCCAGATTTATCAGCAATAAACCAGCCAGCCGGAAGGGCCGAGCG
CAGAAGTGGTCCTGCAACTTTATCCGCCTCCATCCAGTCTATTAATTGTTGCCGGGAAGCTAGAGTAAGT
AGTTCGCCAGTTAATAGTTTGCGCAACGTTGTTGCCATTGCTACAGGCATCGTGGTGTCACGCTCGTCGT
TTGGTATGGCTTCATTCAGCTCCGGTTCCCAACGATCAAGGCGAGTTACATGATCCCCCATGTTGTGCAA
AAAAGCGGTTAGCTCCTTCGGTCCTCCGATCGTTGTCAGAAGTAAGTTGGCCGCAGTGTTATCACTCATG
GTTATGGCAGCACTGCATAATTCTCTTACTGTCATGCCATCCGTAAGATGCTTTTCTGTGACTGGTGAGT
ACTCAACCAAGTCATTCTGAGAATAGTGTATGCGGCGACCGAGTTGCTCTTGCCCGGCGTCAATACGGGA
TAATACCGCGCCACATAGCAGAACTTTAAAAGTGCTCATCATTGGAAAACGTTCTTCGGGGCGAAAACTC
TCAAGGATCTTACCGCTGTTGAGATCCAGTTCGATGTAACCCACTCGTGCACCCAACTGATCTTCAGCAT
CTTTTACTTTCACCAGCGTTTCTGGGTGAGCAAAAACAGGAAGGCAAAATGCCGCAAAAAAGGGAATAAG
GGCGACACGGAAATGTTGAATACTCATACTCTTCCTTTTTCAATATTATTGAAGCATTTATCAGGGT
