>Addgene plasmid #162816 | pAS1_4x7SKPylT_EF1_Ub-*CoV2_9b | depositor partial sequence | sequence record 315567 | Sanger sequencing of the insert (EF1_forward primer)
GTCAGTAGTCGCCGTGAACGTTCTTTTTCGCAACGGGTTTGCCGCCAGAACACAGCTGAAGCTTCGAGGG
GCTCGCATCTTTCCTTCACGCGCCCGCCGCCCTACCTGAGGCCGCCATCCACGCCGGTTGAGTCGCGTTC
TGCCGCCTCCCGCCTGTGGTGCCTCCTGAACTGCGTCCGCCGTCTAGGTAAGTTTAAAGCTCAGGTCGAG
ACCGGGCCTTTGTCCGGCGCTCCCTTGGAGCCTACCTAGACTCAGCCGGCTCTCCACGCTTTGCCTGACC
CTGCTTGCTCAACTCTACGTCTTTGTTTCGTTTTCTGTTCTGCGCCGTTACAGATCCAAGCTGTGACCGG
CGCCTACTCTAGAGCTAGCGAATTATGCAGATCTTCGTGAAGACTCTGACTGGTAAGACCATCACCCTCG
AGGTTGAGCCCAGTGACACCATCGAGAATGTCAAGGCAAAGATCCAAGATAAGGAAGGCATCCCTCCTGA
CCAGCAGAGGCTGATCTTTGCTGGAAAACAGCTGGAAGATGGGCGCACCCTGTCTGACTACAACATCCAG
AAAGAGTCCACCCTGCACCTGGTGCTCCGCTTAAGAGGGGGTTAGGATCCTAAAATCTCTGAGATGCACC
CTGCCTTGCGATTGGTAGACCCCCAAATACAGCTCGCCGTCACGAGAATGGAGAACGCTGTAGGACGCGA
TCAGAATAACGTCGGACCTAAAGTTTATCCGATTATTTTGAGACTTGGCAGTCCGCTCTCCCTTAACATG
GCTCGCAAAACCCTGAACTCCCTCGAAGACAAAGCATTTCAACTTACGCCCATAGCTGTTCAGATGACAA
AGTTGGCAACCACAGAAGAGCTCCCCGACGAATTTGTAGTCGTGACGGTTAAATGACCGGCGACAATCAA
CCTCTGGATTACAAAATTTGTGAAAGATTGACTGGTATTCTTAACTATGTTGCTCCTTTTACGCTATGTG
GATACGCTGCTTTAATGCCTTTGTATCATGCGTTAACTAAACTTGTTTATTGCAGCTTAATGAAAG
